>Addgene plasmid #65663 | pFRT-TODestFLAGHA_RBPMS_KDR_K100A | depositor full sequence | sequence record 111631 | pFRT-TODestFLAGHA_RBPMS_KDR_K100A sequence 6012 bps
GGTAAGCCTATCCCTAACCCTCTCCTCGGTCTCGATTCTACGGACGGATCGGGAGATCTCCCGATCCCCT
ATGGTGCACTCTCAGTACAATCTGCTCTGATGCCGCATAGTTAAGCCAGTATCTGCTCCCTGCTTGTGTG
TTGGAGGTCGCTGAGTAGTGCGCGAGCAAAATTTAAGCTACAACAAGGCAAGGCTTGACCGACAATTGCA
TGAAGAATCTGCTTAGGGTTAGGCGTTTTGCGCTGCTTCGCGATGTACGGGCCAGATATACGCGTTGACA
TTGATTATTGACTAGTTATTAATAGTAATCAATTACGGGGTCATTAGTTCATAGCCCATATATGGAGTTC
CGCGTTACATAACTTACGGTAAATGGCCCGCCTGGCTGACCGCCCAACGACCCCCGCCCATTGACGTCAA
TAATGACGTATGTTCCCATAGTAACGCCAATAGGGACTTTCCATTGACGTCAATGGGTGGAGTATTTACG
GTAAACTGCCCACTTGGCAGTACATCAAGTGTATCATATGCCAAGTACGCCCCCTATTGACGTCAATGAC
GGTAAATGGCCCGCCTGGCATTATGCCCAGTACATGACCTTATGGGACTTTCCTACTTGGCAGTACATCT
ACGTATTAGTCATCGCTATTACCATGGTGATGCGGTTTTGGCAGTACATCAATGGGCGTGGATAGCGGTT
TGACTCACGGGGATTTCCAAGTCTCCACCCCATTGACGTCAATGGGAGTTTGTTTTGGAACCAAAATCAA
CGGGACTTTCCAAAATGTCGTAACAACTCCGCCCCATTGACGCAAATGGGCGGTAGGCGTGTACGGTGGG
AGGTCTATATAAGCAGAGCTCTCCCTATCAGTGATAGAGATCTCCCTATCAGTGATAGAGATCGTCGACG
AGCTCGTTTAGTGAACCGTCAGATCGCCTGGAGACGCCATCCACGCTGTTTTGACCTCCATAGAAGACAC
CGGGACCGATCCAGCCTCCGGACTCTAGCGTTTAAACTTAAGCTTGGTACCATGGACTACAAGGACGACG
ATGACAAGTACCCTTATGACGTGCCCGATTACGCTTTGAACCAGATATCAACAAGTTTGTACAAAAAAGC
AGGCTCCACCATGGGAACCAATTCAGTCGACATGAACAACGGCGGCAAAGCCGAGAAGGAGAACACCCCG
AGCGAGGCCAACCTTCAGGAGGAGGAGGTCCGGACCCTATTTGTCAGTGGCCTTCCTCTGGACATTAAAC
CTCGGGAGCTCTATCTGCTTTTCAGACCATTTAAGGGCTATGAGGGTTCTCTTATAAAGCTCACATCTAA
ACAGCCTGTAGGTTTTGTCAGTTTTGACAGTCGCTCAGAAGCAGAGGCTGCAAAGAATGCTTTGAATGGC
ATCCGCTTCGATCCTGAAATTCCGCAAACACTACGACTAGAGTTTGCTGCGGCAAACACGAAGATGGCCA
AGAACAAACTCGTAGGGACTCCAAACCCCAGTACTCCTCTGCCCAACACTGTACCTCAGTTCATTGCCAG
AGAGCCATATGAGCTCACAGTGCCTGCACTTTACCCCAGTAGCCCTGAAGTGTGGGCCCCGTACCCTCTG
TACCCAGCGGAGTTAGCGCCTGCTCTACCTCCTCCTGCTTTCACCTATCCCGCTTCACTGCATGCCCAGA
TGCGCTGGCTCCCTCCCTCCGAGGCTACTTCTCAGGGCTGGAAGTCCCGTCAGTTCTGCTGAGCGGCCGC
ACTCGAGATATCTAGACCCAGCTTTCTTGTACAAAGTGGTTGATATCCAGCACAGTGGCGGCCGCTCAAG
TCTAGAGGGCCCGCGGTTCGAAGGTAAGCCTATCCCTAACCCTCTCCTCGGTCTCGATTCTACGCGTACC
TGATCCGCGGCCGCATAGATAACTGATCCAGTGTGCCTCGAGTCTAGAGGGCCCGTTTAAACCCGCTGAT
CAGCCTCGACTGTGCCTTCTAGTTGCCAGCCATCTGTTGTTTGCCCCTCCCCCGTGCCTTCCTTGACCCT
GGAAGGTGCCACTCCCACTGTCCTTTCCTAATAAAATGAGGAAATTGCATCGCATTGTCTGAGTAGGTGT
CATTCTATTCTGGGGGGTGGGGTGGGGCAGGACAGCAAGGGGGAGGATTGGGAAGACAATAGCAGGCATG
CTGGGGATGCGGTGGGCTCTATGGCTTCTGAGGCGGAAAGAACCAGCTGGGGCTCTAGGGGGTATCCCC
[124 nt withheld, positions 2240-2363]
C
[91 nt withheld, positions 2365-2455]
AGGGTGATGGTTCACGTACCTAGAAGTTCCTATTCCGAAGTTCCTATTCTCTAGAAAGTATAGGAACTTC
CTTGGCCAAAAAGCCTGAACTCACCGCGACGTCTGTCGAGAAGTTTCTGATCGAAAAGTTCGACAGCGTC
TCCGACCTGATGCAGCTCTCGGAGGGCGAAGAATCTCGTGCTTTCAGCTTCGATGTAGGAGGGCGTGGAT
ATGTCCTGCGGGTAAATAGCTGCGCCGATGGTTTCTACAAAGATCGTTATGTTTATCGGCACTTTGCATC
GGCCGCGCTCCCGATTCCGGAAGTGCTTGACATTGGGGAATTCAGCGAGAGCCTGACCTATTGCATCTCC
CGCCGTGCACAGGGTGTCACGTTGCAAGACCTGCCTGAAACCGAACTGCCCGCTGTTCTGCAGCCGGTCG
CGGAGGCCATGGATGCGATCGCTGCGGCCGATCTTAGCCAGACGAGCGGGTTCGGCCCATTCGGACCGCA
AGGAATCGGTCAATACACTACATGGCGTGATTTCATATGCGCGATTGCTGATCCCCATGTGTATCACTGG
CAAACTGTGATGGACGACACCGTCAGTGCGTCCGTCGCGCAGGCTCTCGATGAGCTGATGCTTTGGGCCG
AGGACTGCCCCGAAGTCCGGCACCTCGTGCACGCGGATTTCGGCTCCAACAATGTCCTGACGGACAATGG
CCGCATAACAGCGGTCATTGACTGGAGCGAGGCGATGTTCGGGGATTCCCAATACGAGGTCGCCAACATC
TTCTTCTGGAGGCCGTGGTTGGCTTGTATGGAGCAGCAGACGCGCTACTTCGAGCGGAGGCATCCGGAGC
TTGCAGGATCGCCGCGGCTCCGGGCGTATATGCTCCGCATTGGTCTTGACCAACTCTATCAGAGCTTGGT
TGACGGCAATTTCGATGATGCAGCTTGGGCGCAGGGTCGATGCGACGCAATCGTCCGATCCGGAGCCGGG
ACTGTCGGGCGTACACAAATCGCCCGCAGAAGCGCGGCCGTCTGGACCGATGGCTGTGTAGAAGTACTCG
CCGATAGTGGAAACCGACGCCCCAGCACTCGTCCGAGGGCAAAGGAATAGCACGTACTACGAGATTTCGA
TTCCACCGCCGCCTTCTATGAAAGGTTGGGCTTCGGAATCGTTTTCCGGGACGCCGGCTGGATGATCCTC
CAGCGCGGGGATCTCATGCTGGAGTTCTTCGCCCACCCCAACTTGTTTATTGCAGCTTATAATGGTTACA
AATAAAGCAATAGCATCACAAATTTCACAAATAAAGCATTTTTTTCACTGCATTCTAGTTGTGGTTTGTC
CAAACTCATCAATGTATCTTATCATGTCTGTATACCGTCGACCTCTAGCTAGAGCTTGGCGTAATCATGG
TCATAGCTGTTTCCTGTGTGAAATTGTTATCCGCTCACAATTCCACACAACATACGAGCCGGAAGCATAA
AGTGTAAAGCCTGGGGTGCCTAATGAGTGAGCTAACTCACATTAATTGCGTTGCGCTCACTGCCCGCTTT
CCAGTCGGGAAACCTGTCGTGCCAGCTGCATTAATGAATCGGCCAACGCGCGGGGAGAGGCGGTTTGCGT
ATTGGGCGCTCTTCCGCTTCCTCGCTCACTGACTCGCTGCGCTCGGTCGTTCGGCTGCGGCGAGCGGTAT
CAGCTCACTCAAAGGCGGTAATACGGTTATCCACAGAATCAGGGGATAACGCAGGAAAGAACATGTGAGC
AAAAGGCCAGCAAAAGGCCAGGAACCGTAAAAAGGCCGCGTTGCTGGCGTTTTTCCATAGGCTCCGCCCC
CCTGACGAGCATCACAAAAATCGACGCTCAAGTCAGAGGTGGCGAAACCCGACAGGACTATAAAGATACC
AGGCGTTTCCCCCTGGAAGCTCCCTCGTGCGCTCTCCTGTTCCGACCCTGCCGCTTACCGGATACCTGTC
CGCCTTTCTCCCTTCGGGAAGCGTGGCGCTTTCTCATAGCTCACGCTGTAGGTATCTCAGTTCGGTGTAG
GTCGTTCGCTCCAAGCTGGGCTGTGTGCACGAACCCCCCGTTCAGCCCGACCGCTGCGCCTTATCCGGTA
ACTATCGTCTTGAGTCCAACCCGGTAAGACACGACTTATCGCCACTGGCAGCAGCCACTGGTAACAGGAT
TAGCAGAGCGAGGTATGTAGGCGGTGCTACAGAGTTCTTGAAGTGGTGGCCTAACTACGGCTACACTAGA
AGGACAGTATTTGGTATCTGCGCTCTGCTGAAGCCAGTTACCTTCGGAAAAAGAGTTGGTAGCTCTTGAT
CCGGCAAACAAACCACCGCTGGTAGCGGTGGTTTTTTTGTTTGCAAGCAGCAGATTACGCGCAGAAAAAA
AGGATCTCAAGAAGATCCTTTGATCTTTTCTACGGGGTCTGACGCTCAGTGGAACGAAAACTCACGTTAA
GGGATTTTGGTCATGAGATTATCAAAAAGGATCTTCACCTAGATCCTTTTAAATTAAAAATGAAGTTTTA
AATCAATCTAAAGTATATATGAGTAAACTTGGTCTGACAGTTACCAATGCTTAATCAGTGAGGCACCTAT
CTCAGCGATCTGTCTATTTCGTTCATCCATAGTTGCCTGACTCCCCGTCGTGTAGATAACTACGATACGG
GAGGGCTTACCATCTGGCCCCAGTGCTGCAATGATACCGCGAGACCCACGCTCACCGGCTCCAGATTTAT
CAGCAATAAACCAGCCAGCCGGAAGGGCCGAGCGCAGAAGTGGTCCTGCAACTTTATCCGCCTCCATCCA
GTCTATTAATTGTTGCCGGGAAGCTAGAGTAAGTAGTTCGCCAGTTAATAGTTTGCGCAACGTTGTTGCC
ATTGCTACAGGCATCGTGGTGTCACGCTCGTCGTTTGGTATGGCTTCATTCAGCTCCGGTTCCCAACGAT
CAAGGCGAGTTACATGATCCCCCATGTTGTGCAAAAAAGCGGTTAGCTCCTTCGGTCCTCCGATCGTTGT
CAGAAGTAAGTTGGCCGCAGTGTTATCACTCATGGTTATGGCAGCACTGCATAATTCTCTTACTGTCATG
CCATCCGTAAGATGCTTTTCTGTGACTGGTGAGTACTCAACCAAGTCATTCTGAGAATAGTGTATGCGGC
GACCGAGTTGCTCTTGCCCGGCGTCAATACGGGATAATACCGCGCCACATAGCAGAACTTTAAAAGTGCT
CATCATTGGAAAACGTTCTTCGGGGCGAAAACTCTCAAGGATCTTACCGCTGTTGAGATCCAGTTCGATG
TAACCCACTCGTGCACCCAACTGATCTTCAGCATCTTTTACTTTCACCAGCGTTTCTGGGTGAGCAAAAA
CAGGAAGGCAAAATGCCGCAAAAAAGGGAATAAGGGCGACACGGAAATGTTGAATACTCATACTCTTCCT
TTTTCAATATTATTGAAGCATTTATCAGGGTTATTGTCTCATGAGCGGATACATATTTGAATGTATTTAG
AAAAATAAACAAATAGGGGTTCCGCGCACATTTCCCCGAAAAGTGCCACCTGACGTC
Features (pLannotate 1.2.2; 27 found; start..end, strand, type, name):
      1..42      +  CDS            V5 tag: epitope tag from simian virus 5
     70..122     -  misc_feature   bom (fragment): basis of mobility region from pBR322
    277..656     +  enhancer       CMV enhancer: human cytomegalovirus immediate early enhancer
    729..746     -  promoter       CMV promoter (fragment): human cytomegalovirus (CMV) immediate early promoter
    809..860     +  promoter       CMVd2 promoter: truncated human cytomegalovirus (CMV) immediate early promoter that yields moderately reduced expression relative to the full-length promoter
    862..881     +  promoter       PLtetO-1 promoter (fragment): modified phage lambda PL promoter with tet operator sites (Lutz and Bujard, 1997)
    883..902     +  promoter       PLtetO-1 promoter (fragment): modified phage lambda PL promoter with tet operator sites (Lutz and Bujard, 1997)
    910..943     +  promoter       TRE3GV promoter (fragment): 3rd-generation Tet-responsive promoter that can be activated by binding of Tet-On® 3G, optimized for retroviral and lentiviral vectors
   1038..1058    +  CDS            FLAG (fragment): FLAG® epitope tag, followed by an enterokinase cleavage site
   1101..1125    +  protein_bind   attB1: mutant version of attB; recombination site for the Gateway® BP reaction BP Clonase™
   1152..1739    +  CDS            RBPMS: RBPMS_HUMAN - Also known as HERMES. Experimental evidence at protein level: Swiss-Prot protein existence level 1. Acts as a coactivator of transcriptional activity. Required to increase TGFB1/Smad-mediated transactivation. Acts through SMAD2, SMAD3 and SMAD4 to increase transcriptional activity. Increases phosphorylation of SMAD2 and SMAD3 on their C-terminal SSXS motif, possibly through recruitment of TGFBR1. Promotes the nuclear accumulation of SMAD2, SMAD3 and SMAD4 proteins (PubMed:26347403). Binds to poly(A) RNA (PubMed:17099224, PubMed:26347403). From Homo sapiens (Human).
   1766..1790    -  protein_bind   attB2: mutant version of attB; recombination site for the Gateway® BP reaction BP Clonase™
   1843..1884    +  CDS            V5 tag: epitope tag from simian virus 5
   1970..2194    +  polyA_signal   bGH poly(A) signal: bovine growth hormone polyadenylation signal
   2198..2219    +  promoter       SV40 promoter (fragment): SV40 enhancer and early promoter
   2240..2473    +  rep_origin     f1 ori (fragment) (sequence partly withheld): f1 bacteriophage origin of replication; arrow indicates direction of (+) strand synthesis
   2478..2525    +  protein_bind   FRT: FLP-mediated recombination occurs in the 8-bp core sequence TCTAGAAA (Turan and Bode, 2011). FLP recombinase from the Saccharomyces cerevisiae 2μ plasmid
   2533..3555    +  CDS            HygR: aminoglycoside phosphotransferase from E. coli; aph(4)-Ia; confers resistance to hygromycin
   3565..3690    +  CDS            ble (fragment): BLE_KLEPN - Experimental evidence at protein level: Swiss-Prot protein existence level 1. Binding protein with a strong affinity to the bleomycin family of antibiotics. Binds to CL990; an antimitotic-antibiotic compound. From Klebsiella pneumoniae.
   3685..3806    +  polyA_signal   SV40 poly(A) signal: SV40 polyadenylation signal
   3879..3895    -  protein_bind   lac operator: The lac repressor binds to the lac operator to inhibit transcription in E. coli. This inhibition can be relieved by adding lactose or isopropyl-β-D-thiogalactopyranoside (IPTG). lac repressor encoded by lacI
   3903..3933    -  promoter       lac promoter: promoter for the E. coli lac operon
   3948..3969    -  protein_bind   CAP binding site: CAP binding activates transcription in the presence of cAMP. E. coli catabolite activator protein
   3982..4074    -  CDS            lacI (fragment): lac repressor; lacI; The lac repressor binds to the lac operator to inhibit transcription in E. coli. This inhibition can be relieved by adding lactose or isopropyl-β-D-thiogalactopyranoside (IPTG).
   4257..4845    -  rep_origin     ori: high-copy-number ColE1/pMB1/pBR322/pUC origin of replication
   5016..5876    -  CDS            AmpR: β-lactamase; bla; confers resistance to ampicillin, carbenicillin, and related antibiotics
   5877..5981    -  promoter       AmpR promoter: bla
