[The description below was written by a language model from this plasmid's Addgene catalogue record and pLannotate feature annotations shown in this document.]
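Description:
pFRT-TODestFLAGHA_RBPMS_KDR_K100A is a mammalian expression plasmid built on a laboratory-modified pcDNA5/FRT/TO backbone that was converted into a Gateway destination vector carrying an N-terminal FLAG-HA tandem tag. It is propagated in E. coli through a high-copy ColE1/pUC-type origin with ampicillin selection (AmpR under its own bla promoter). The annotated sequence is about 6.0 kb.

The payload is the human RNA-binding protein RBPMS (also known as HERMES), recombined into the vector so that the coding sequence lies between attB1 and attB2 sites downstream of the FLAG tag. The HA tag is listed in the catalogue but was not picked up by the automated annotation. The insert carries a lysine 100 to alanine substitution on a "KDR" background, meaning silent changes that make the transcript resistant to a specific RBPMS-targeting siRNA. This allows the mutant to be tested while the endogenous protein is knocked down.

Expression is driven by the CMV enhancer/promoter followed by two tet operator sites, which the annotation software labels as PLtetO and TRE fragments. Transcription is therefore repressed in cells expressing the Tet repressor and induced by tetracycline or doxycycline, and it ends at the bGH polyadenylation signal.

An FRT site directly precedes a hygromycin resistance gene with no evident promoter of its own, followed by an SV40 poly(A). This is the standard arrangement in which FLP-mediated integration at a genomic FRT locus activates HygR, giving isogenic stable inducible lines. The blasticidin marker listed in the catalogue has no matching feature in the table and probably refers to selection of the Tet-repressor host cell line. The V5 tag hits lie outside the annotated coding region.

The associated work concerns structural analysis of CAC RNA recognition by the RBPMS RRM domain.
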