Addgene plasmid #65663: pFRT-TODestFLAGHA_RBPMS_KDR_K100A
Purpose: FLAG-HA expression vector with RBPMS carrying mutation K100A and encoding silent mutation to render resistant to siRNA R2 (Farazi et al. 2014)
Depositing lab: Thomas Tuschl. Depositing organization: Rockefeller University. Publication: Structural basis underlying CAC RNA recognition by the RRM domain of dimeric RNA-binding protein RBPMS. Teplova M, Farazi TA, Tuschl T, Patel DJ. Q Rev Biophys. 2015 Sep 8:1-11. 10.1017/S0033583515000207 PubMed 26347403.
Backbone
  Vector backbone: pcDNA5/FRT/TO
  Backbone manufacturer: Life Technologies, Modified by Tuschl lab
  Backbone size w/o insert (bp): 5372
  Vector type: Mammalian Expression
  Selectable markers: Hygromycin, Blasticidin
Growth in bacteria
  Bacterial resistance: Ampicillin, 100 μg/mL
  Growth temperature: 37°C
  Growth strain: Top10
  Copy number: Unknown
Gene/Insert
  Gene/Insert name: RBPMS
  Species: H. sapiens (human)
  Insert size (bp): 633
  Mutation: changed lysine 100 to alanine (KDR background)
  GenBank ID: NM_001008710
  Entrez Gene: RBPMS (a.k.a. HERMES)
  Promoter: CMV, 2x Tet
  Tag / fusion protein: FLAG HA (N terminal on backbone)
  Cloning method: Gateway Cloning
  Sequencing primers: 5′ CMV Forward; 3′ BGH Reverse
Terms and licenses: Academic/Nonprofit Terms; Industry Terms: Not Available to Industry
How to cite: pFRT-TODestFLAGHA_RBPMS_KDR_K100A was a gift from Thomas Tuschl (Addgene plasmid # 65663 ; http://n2t.net/addgene:65663 ; RRID:Addgene_65663)
