>Addgene plasmid #65663 | pFRT-TODestFLAGHA_RBPMS_KDR_K100A | addgene partial sequence | sequence record 114958 | CMV-F 5'-CGCAAATGGGCGGTAGGCGTG-3'
TATCAGTGATAGAGATCTCCCTATCAGTGATAGAGATCGTCGACGAGCTCGTTTAGTGAACCGTCAGATC
GCCTGGAGACGCCATCCACGCTGTTTTGACCTCCATAGAAGACACCGGGACCGATCCAGCCTCCGGACTC
TAGCGTTTAAACTTAAGCTTGGTACCATGGACTACAAGGACGACGATGACAAGTACCCTTATGACGTGCC
CGATTACGCTTTGAACCAGATATCAACAAGTTTGTACAAAAAAGCAGGCTCCACCATGGGAACCAATTCA
GTCGACATGAACAACGGCGGCAAAGCCGAGAAGGAGAACACCCCGAGCGAGGCCAACCTTCAGGAGGAGG
AGGTCCGGACCCTATTTGTCAGTGGCCTTCCTCTGGACATTAAACCTCGGGAGCTCTATCTGCTTTTCAG
ACCATTTAAGGGCTATGAGGGTTCTCTTATAAAGCTCACATCTAAACAGCCTGTAGGTTTTGTCAGTTTT
GACAGTCGCTCAGAAGCAGAGGCTGCAAAGAATGCTTTGAATGGCATCCGCTTCGATCCTGAAATTCCGC
AAACACTACGACTAGAGTTTGCTGCGGCAAACACGAAGATGGCCAAGAACAAACTCGTAGGGACTCCAAA
CCCCAGTACTCCTCTGCCCAACACTGTACCTCAGTTCATTGCCAGAGAGCCATATGAGCTCACAGTGCCT
GCACTTTACCCCAGTAGCCCTGAAGTGTGGGCCCCGTACCCTCTGTACCCAGCGGAGTTAGCGCCTGCTC
TACCTCCTCCTGCTTTCACCTATCCCGCTTCACTGCATGCCCAGATGCGCTGGCTCCCT
