>Addgene plasmid #65663 | pFRT-TODestFLAGHA_RBPMS_KDR_K100A | addgene partial sequence | sequence record 114959 | BGH-rev 5'-TAGAAGGCACAGTCGAGG-3'
TCAGTTATCTATGCGGCCGCGGATCAGGTACGCGTAGAATCGAGACCGAGGAGAGGGTTAGGGATAGGCT
TACCTTCGAACCGCGGGCCCTCTAGACTTGAGCGGCCGCCACTGTGCTGGATATCAACCACTTTGTACAA
GAAAGCTGGGTCTAGATATCTCGAGTGCGGCCGCTCAGCAGAACTGACGGGACTTCCAGCCCTGAGAAGT
AGCCTCGGAGGGAGGGAGCCAGCGCATCTGGGCATGCAGTGAAGCGGGATAGGTGAAAGCAGGAGGAGGT
AGAGCAGGCGCTAACTCCGCTGGGTACAGAGGGTACGGGGCCCACACTTCAGGGCTACTGGGGTAAAGTG
CAGGCACTGTGAGCTCATATGGCTCTCTGGCAATGAACTGAGGTACAGTGTTGGGCAGAGGAGTACTGGG
GTTTGGAGTCCCTACGAGTTTGTTCTTGGCCATCTTCGTGTTTGCCGCAGCAAACTCTAGTCGTAGTGTT
TGCGGAATTTCAGGATCGAAGCGGATGCCATTCAAAGCATTCTTTGCAGCCTCTGCTTCTGAGCGACTGT
CAAAACTGACAAAACCTACAGGCTGTTTAGATGTGAGCTTTATAAGAGAACCCTCATAGCCCTTAAATGG
TCTGAAAAGCAGATAGAGCTCCCGAGGTTTAATGTCCAGAGGAAGGCCACTGACAAATAGGGTCCGGACC
TCCTCCTCCTGAAGGTTGGCCTCGCTCGGG
